Addgene plasmid #196621: pVRC8400-SARS-CoV-2-S2P-BQ.1.1-AVI
Purpose: Expresses SARS-CoV-2 S2P protein from the BQ.1.1 variant with single chain Fc, HRV3C protease cleavage site, and AVI tag
Depositing lab: Peter Kwong. Depositing organization: National Institute of Allergy and Infectious Diseases (NIAID). Publication: Molecular probes of spike ectodomain and its subdomains for SARS-CoV-2 variants, Alpha through Omicron. Teng IT, Nazzari AF, Choe M, Liu T, Oliveira de Souza M, Petrova Y, Tsybovsky Y, Wang S, Zhang B, Artamonov M, Madan B, Huang A, Lopez Acevedo SN, Pan X, Ruckwardt TJ, DeKosky BJ, Mascola JR, Misasi J, Sullivan NJ, Zhou T, Kwong PD. PLoS One. 2022 May 24;17(5):e0268767. doi: 10.1371/journal.pone.0268767. eCollection 2022. PubMed 35609088.
Backbone
  Vector backbone: pVRC8400
  Vector type: Mammalian Expression
Growth in bacteria
  Bacterial resistance: Kanamycin, 50 μg/mL
  Growth temperature: 37°C
  Growth strain: DH5alpha
  Copy number: Unknown
Gene/Insert
  Gene/Insert name: SARS-CoV-2-S2P-BQ.1.1
  Mutation: T19I, L24-, P25-, P26-, A27S, H69-, V70-, G142D, V213G, G339D, R346T, S371F, S373P, S375F, T376A, D405N, R408S, K417N, N440K, K444T, L452R, N460K, S477N, T478K, E484A, F486V, Q498R, N501Y, Y505H, D614G, H655Y, N679K, P681H, N764K, D796Y, Q954H, N969K
  Entrez Gene: S (a.k.a. GU280_gp02, spike glycoprotein)
  Tag / fusion protein: scFc (N terminal on insert); HRV3C (N terminal on insert); AVI (C terminal on insert)
Terms and licenses: Academic/Nonprofit Terms; Industry Terms: Not Available to Industry
Depositor comments: Please visit https://www.biorxiv.org/content/10.1101/2021.12.29.474491v1 for bioRxiv preprint.
How to cite: pVRC8400-SARS-CoV-2-S2P-BQ.1.1-AVI was a gift from Peter Kwong (Addgene plasmid # 196621 ; http://n2t.net/addgene:196621 ; RRID:Addgene_196621)
