[The description below was written by a language model from this plasmid's Addgene catalogue record and pLannotate feature annotations shown in this document.]
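Description:
pVRC8400-SARS-CoV-2-S2P-BQ.1.1-AVI is a 9.6 kb mammalian expression plasmid built on the pVRC8400 backbone for producing a soluble, tagged SARS-CoV-2 spike probe from the Omicron BQ.1.1 lineage. In bacteria it replicates from a high-copy ColE1/pUC-type origin and is selected with kanamycin through an aph(3')-Ia gene. Short fragments of bla, rop, bom and a Tn903 transposase are also annotated, and appear to be backbone remnants rather than functional elements.

The expression cassette is driven by the human CMV immediate-early enhancer and promoter, followed by a fragment of the HTLV-1 5' LTR and a modified CMV intron A fragment, a leader arrangement commonly used to increase expression in transfected mammalian cells. It ends with the bovine growth hormone polyadenylation signal. The open reading frame begins with a short mouse immunoglobulin heavy-chain fragment, likely serving as the secretion signal. Next comes human IgG1 constant-region sequence corresponding to the single-chain Fc (scFc), and then the spike coding region.

According to the record, an HRV3C protease site lies between the scFc and the spike, and an AVI tag sits at the C terminus. Neither is separately annotated in the feature table. The spike is the S2P form, a name that conventionally refers to two stabilising proline substitutions holding the prefusion state, and it carries the listed BQ.1.1 substitutions and deletions, including R346T, K444T, L452R, N460K and F486V.

This layout suggests capture of the secreted protein through its Fc portion, release of the spike by HRV3C cleavage, and site-specific biotinylation at the AVI tag. The associated work describes such constructs as molecular probes of the spike ectodomain across variants.
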