Features (pLannotate 1.2.2; 15 found; start..end, strand, type, name):
    137..235     +  misc_feature   bom (fragment): basis of mobility region from pBR322
    321..700     +  enhancer       CMV enhancer: human cytomegalovirus immediate early enhancer
    701..904     +  promoter       CMV promoter: human cytomegalovirus (CMV) immediate early promoter
    993..1220    +  LTR            5' LTR (truncated) (fragment): truncated 5' long terminal repeat (LTR) from human T-cell leukemia virus (HTLV) type 1
   1224..1334    +  intron         CMV intron (fragment): modified intron A from human cytomegalovirus
   1385..1453    +  CDS            Ighv1-61 (fragment): HVM05_MOUSE - Also known as Igh-VJ558. Experimental evidence at protein level: Swiss-Prot protein existence level 1. From Mus musculus (Mouse).
   1787..2803    +  CDS            IGHG1: IGHG1_HUMAN - Experimental evidence at protein level: Swiss-Prot protein existence level 1. Constant region of immunoglobulin heavy chains. Immunoglobulins, also known as antibodies, are membrane-bound or secreted glycoproteins produced by B lymphocytes. In the recognition phase of humoral immunity, the membrane-bound immunoglobulins serve as receptors which, upon binding of a specific antigen, trigger the clonal expansion and differentiation of B lymphocytes into immunoglobulins- secreting plasma cells. Secreted immunoglobulins mediate the effector phase of humoral immunity, which results in
   2858..6427    +  CDS            S (fragment): SPIKE_SARS2 - Experimental evidence at protein level: Swiss-Prot protein existence level 1. [Spike glycoprotein]: May down-regulate host tetherin (BST2) by lysosomal degradation, thereby counteracting its antiviral activity. From Severe acute respiratory syndrome coronavirus 2 (2019-nCoV) (SARS-CoV-2).
   6621..6845    +  polyA_signal   bGH poly(A) signal: bovine growth hormone polyadenylation signal
   7383..7971    -  rep_origin     ori: high-copy-number ColE1/pMB1/pBR322/pUC origin of replication
   8143..8214    -  CDS            bla(M) (fragment): β-lactamase lacking the signal sequence; bla(M); allows cytosolic expression of β-lactamase
   8226..8372    -  CDS            TRA2_ECOLX (fragment): Protein predicted: Swiss-Prot protein existence level 4. Required for transposition of transposon Tn903. From Escherichia coli.
   8513..9328    -  CDS            KanR: aminoglycoside phosphotransferase; aph(3')-Ia; confers resistance to kanamycin in bacteria or G418 (Geneticin®) in eukaryotes
   9451..9538    -  promoter       AmpR promoter (fragment): bla
   9633..35      +  CDS            rop (fragment) (across the origin): Rop protein, which maintains plasmids at low copy number; rop
>Addgene plasmid #196621 | pVRC8400-SARS-CoV-2-S2P-BQ.1.1-AVI | addgene full sequence | sequence record 385180 | Addgene NGS Result
TCGCGCGTTTCGGTGATGACGGTGAAAACCTCTGACACATGCAGCTCCCGGAGACGGTCACAGCTTGTCT
GTAAGCGGATGCCGGGAGCAGACAAGCCCGTCAGGGCGCGTCAGCGGGTGTTGGCGGGTGTCGGGGCTGG
CTTAACTATGCGGCATCAGAGCAGATTGTACTGAGAGTGCACCATATGCGGTGTGAAATACCGCACAGAT
GCGTAAGGAGAAAATACCGCATCAGATTGGCTATTGGCCATTGCATACGTTGTATCCATATCATAATATG
TACATTTATATTGGCTCATGTCCAACATTACCGCCATGTTGACATTGATTATTGACTAGTTATTAATAGT
AATCAATTACGGGGTCATTAGTTCATAGCCCATATATGGAGTTCCGCGTTACATAACTTACGGTAAATGG
CCCGCCTGGCTGACCGCCCAACGACCCCCGCCCATTGACGTCAATAATGACGTATGTTCCCATAGTAACG
CCAATAGGGACTTTCCATTGACGTCAATGGGTGGAGTATTTACGGTAAACTGCCCACTTGGCAGTACATC
AAGTGTATCATATGCCAAGTACGCCCCCTATTGACGTCAATGACGGTAAATGGCCCGCCTGGCATTATGC
CCAGTACATGACCTTATGGGACTTTCCTACTTGGCAGTACATCTACGTATTAGTCATCGCTATTACCATG
GTGATGCGGTTTTGGCAGTACATCAATGGGCGTGGATAGCGGTTTGACTCACGGGGATTTCCAAGTCTCC
ACCCCATTGACGTCAATGGGAGTTTGTTTTGGCACCAAAATCAACGGGACTTTCCAAAATGTCGTAACAA
CTCCGCCCCATTGACGCAAATGGGCGGTAGGCGTGTACGGTGGGAGGTCTATATAAGCAGAGCTCGTTTA
GTGAACCGTCAGATCGCCTGGAGACGCCATCCACGCTGTTTTGACCTCCATAGAAGACACCGGGACCGAT
CCAGCCTCCATCGGCTCGCATCTCTCCTTCACGCGCCCGCCGCCCTACCTGAGGCCGCCATCCACGCCGG
TTGAGTCGCGTTCTGCCGCCTCCCGCCTGTGGTGCCTCCTGAACTGCGTCCGCCGTCTAGGTAAGTTTAA
AGCTCAGGTCGAGACCGGGCCTTTGTCCGGCGCTCCCTTGGAGCCTACCTAGACTCAGCCGGCTCTCCAC
GCTTTGCCTGACCCTGCTTGCTCAACTCTAGTTAACGGTGGAGGGCAGTGTAGTCTGAGCAGTACTCGTT
GCTGCCGCGCGCGCCACCAGACATAATAGCTGACAGACTAACAGACTGTTCCTTTCCATGGGTCTTTTCT
GCAGTCACCGTCGTCGACACGTGTGATCAGATATCGCGGCCGCTCTAGACCACCATGGGATGGTCATGTA
TCATCCTTTTTCTAGTAGCAACTGCAACCGGTGTACATTCCGCACCAGAGCTGCTGGGAGGACCTAGCGT
GTTCCTGTTTCCCCCTAAGCCTAAGGACACCCTGATGATCAGCCGGACCCCAGAGGTGACATGCGTGGTG
GTGGACGTGTCCCACGAGGACCCCGAGGTGAAGTTCAACTGGTACGTGGATGGCGTGGAGGTGCACAATG
CCAAGACCAAGCCAAGGGAGGAGCAGTACAACTCTACCTATCGCGTGGTGAGCGTGCTGACAGTGCTGCA
CCAGGACTGGCTGAACGGCAAGGAGTACAAGTGTAAGGTGTCTAATAAGGCCCTGCCTGCCCCAATCGAG
AAGACCATCAGCAAGGCAAAGGGACAGCCAAGGGAGCCTCAGGTGTATACCCTGCCACCCAGCCGCGACG
AGCTGACAAAGAACCAGGTGTCCCTGTACTGCCTGGTGAAGGGCTTCTATCCTTCCGATATCGCCGTGGA
GTGGGAGTCTAATGGCCAGCCAGAGAACAATTACAAGACCACACCTCCAGTGCTGGACTCCGATGGCTCT
TTCTTTCTGTATTCCAAGCTGACCGTGGATAAGAGCCGGTGGCAGCAGGGCAACGTGTTTAGCTGTTCCG
TGATGCACGAGGCCCTGCACAATCACTACACACAGAAGTCTCTGAGCCTGTCCCCCGGCAAGGGAGGAGG
AGGCAGCGGCGGAGGAGGCTCCGGAGGCGGCGGCTCTGGCGGCGGCGGCAGCGCCCCTGAACTGCTGGGA
GGACCAAGCGTGTTCCTGTTTCCACCTAAGCCCAAAGATACCCTGATGATCTCCAGGACCCCTGAAGTCA
CCTGCGTGGTCGTGGACGTGTCTCATGAGGACCCCGAAGTCAAGTTCAACTGGTACGTGGACGGAGTCGA
AGTCCATAACGCCAAGACCAAGCCTAGAGAAGAGCAGTACAACTCCACCTATAGAGTGGTGTCTGTGCTG
ACAGTGCTGCATCAGGATTGGCTGAATGGCAAGGAATATAAGTGTAAGGTGAGCAATAAGGCCCTGCCCG
CCCCTATCGAGAAGACCATCTCTAAAGCCAAAGGACAGCCAAGGGAGCCACAGGTGTATACACTGCCACC
CAGCCGGGACGAGCTGACCAAGAACCAGGTGAGCCTGACATGTCTGGTCAAGGGCTTCTACCCCAGTGAC
ATTGCTGTGGAGTGGGAGTCCAATGGCCAGCCTGAGAACAATTATAAAACTACCCCACCAGTGCTGGACA
GCGATGGCTCCTTCTTTCTGACCAGCAAGCTGACAGTGGATAAGTCCCGCTGGCAGCAGGGAAACGTGTT
TTCTTGTAGCGTGATGCATGAGGCCCTGCATAACCACTACACCCAGAAGTCCCTGTCTCTGAGCCCAGGC
AAGGGAGGCAGCGGAGGCGGAGGCAGCGGAGGCCTGGAGGTGCTGTTTCAGGGCCCTCAGTGCGTGAACC
TGATCACCCGAACCCAGTCCTACACCAACAGCTTTACACGGGGCGTGTACTACCCTGACAAGGTGTTCAG
ATCTAGCGTCCTGCACAGCACTCAGGACCTCTTCCTGCCGTTCTTCAGCAACGTGACATGGTTCCACGCC
ATCAGCGGCACAAACGGAACCAAGCGGTTTGATAACCCCGTCCTGCCATTCAATGATGGAGTTTACTTCG
CCAGTACCGAGAAGAGTAACATCATCCGGGGCTGGATCTTCGGCACCACCCTGGATAGCAAAACACAGAG
CCTCCTGATCGTGAACAATGCCACGAACGTCGTGATCAAGGTGTGCGAGTTCCAGTTTTGCAATGATCCT
TTCCTGGATGTGTACTACCACAAGAACAACAAGAGCTGGATGGAAAGCGAGTTCAGAGTCTACAGCAGCG
CCAACAACTGCACATTCGAGTACGTCTCTCAGCCTTTTCTGATGGACCTTGAGGGGAAACAAGGCAACTT
CAAGAACCTGAGAGAATTCGTGTTCAAGAACATCGACGGCTACTTCAAAATCTACTCCAAGCACACACCC
ATCAACCTGGGCCGGGACCTCCCTCAGGGCTTCAGCGCCCTGGAACCCCTGGTCGACCTGCCCATAGGCA
TCAACATAACGCGGTTCCAAACCCTGCTGGCCCTGCATAGATCCTACCTGACTCCTGGCGACAGCAGCAG
CGGATGGACCGCCGGAGCTGCAGCCTACTATGTGGGCTACCTGCAACCTAGAACCTTCCTGCTGAAGTAC
AACGAGAACGGCACAATCACAGACGCCGTCGACTGCGCCCTGGACCCTCTCTCTGAGACAAAGTGCACCC
TGAAGTCCTTCACCGTGGAAAAGGGCATCTACCAGACCAGCAACTTCCGGGTGCAGCCTACAGAGAGCAT
CGTGCGATTTCCAAACATTACCAACCTCTGCCCCTTCGACGAGGTGTTTAACGCCACAACCTTTGCCTCC
GTTTACGCCTGGAATAGAAAGAGAATCAGCAATTGTGTGGCCGACTACTCCGTGCTGTATAACTTCGCCC
CTTTCTTCGCCTTCAAGTGCTACGGCGTTTCCCCAACAAAGCTGAATGACCTGTGCTTCACCAACGTGTA
CGCCGACTCCTTCGTAATTAGAGGCAATGAGGTGTCCCAGATCGCACCAGGCCAGACCGGTAACATCGCT
GACTACAACTATAAGCTGCCTGATGATTTTACAGGCTGCGTGATCGCCTGGAACTCCAACAAGCTGGATA
GCACCGTGGGCGGCAACTACAACTACAGATACCGGCTGTTTCGCAAGTCTAAGCTGAAACCTTTCGAGAG
AGACATCTCCACAGAGATCTACCAGGCCGGTAACAAGCCTTGTAACGGGGTGGCCGGCGTGAACTGTTAC
TTCCCTCTGCAAAGCTACGGCTTCCGGCCTACCTATGGAGTCGGCCACCAGCCATACCGGGTGGTCGTGC
TGTCCTTCGAGTTACTCCACGCCCCCGCCACCGTCTGCGGTCCTAAGAAGTCCACCAATCTGGTTAAGAA
CAAATGCGTGAACTTCAACTTCAACGGCCTGACCGGGACCGGCGTGCTGACCGAAAGCAACAAAAAGTTC
CTCCCCTTCCAGCAGTTCGGCCGTGATATCGCTGACACCACAGATGCCGTCAGAGATCCACAGACCCTGG
AAATCCTGGATATTACACCCTGCTCCTTCGGAGGAGTTTCTGTGATCACCCCCGGGACCAATACCAGCAA
CCAGGTGGCTGTGCTGTACCAAGGTGTTAACTGCACCGAGGTTCCTGTGGCCATCCACGCCGATCAGCTG
ACACCTACTTGGAGAGTGTACTCCACTGGCTCCAATGTGTTCCAGACCAGGGCCGGATGTCTGATCGGCG
CCGAGTACGTGAATAACAGTTACGAGTGCGACATCCCTATCGGCGCCGGCATCTGTGCCAGCTACCAGAC
CCAGACAAAGAGCCATGGCAGCGCCTCCTCTGTAGCTAGCCAGAGCATCATCGCCTACACCATGAGCCTG
GGCGCAGAGAACAGCGTGGCCTATTCCAACAACTCTATCGCCATTCCCACCAACTTTACAATTAGCGTCA
CAACAGAGATCCTGCCCGTGAGCATGACCAAGACCAGCGTGGACTGTACAATGTACATCTGTGGCGACAG
CACTGAATGCAGCAACCTGCTGCTGCAATACGGCTCCTTTTGCACCCAACTGAAGCGGGCGCTGACCGGA
ATCGCCGTGGAACAGGACAAAAATACCCAGGAGGTGTTCGCCCAAGTGAAGCAGATCTACAAGACCCCAC
CTATCAAGTACTTCGGCGGCTTTAACTTTAGCCAGATTCTCCCTGATCCTTCTAAGCCTAGCAAGCGGAG
CTTTATCGAGGATCTGCTGTTCAACAAGGTCACCCTGGCCGATGCCGGCTTTATCAAACAGTATGGCGAT
TGTCTGGGCGACATAGCCGCCAGAGATCTGATCTGCGCCCAGAAATTCAACGGCCTGACAGTTCTCCCAC
CTCTGCTGACCGACGAGATGATCGCTCAGTACACCTCTGCCCTGCTGGCTGGCACCATCACATCTGGGTG
GACATTTGGCGCCGGCGCCGCCCTGCAGATCCCCTTTGCCATGCAGATGGCCTATAGATTCAACGGAATC
GGCGTGACCCAGAACGTGCTGTATGAAAACCAGAAGCTGATCGCTAACCAGTTCAATTCTGCCATCGGCA
AGATCCAGGACTCCCTCTCCTCTACCGCCAGCGCCCTGGGCAAACTGCAGGACGTGGTGAATCACAACGC
CCAAGCCCTGAACACCCTGGTGAAGCAGCTCAGCAGCAAGTTTGGCGCCATCAGCTCTGTGCTGAACGAT
ATCCTGTCTAGACTGGACCCCCCTGAAGCCGAAGTCCAGATCGATAGACTGATCACAGGTAGACTGCAGT
CCCTGCAAACCTACGTGACCCAACAGCTGATCAGGGCCGCTGAAATAAGAGCCAGCGCCAATCTCGCCGC
TACCAAGATGTCCGAGTGTGTGCTGGGACAGTCTAAACGCGTTGACTTCTGCGGCAAAGGCTATCACCTG
ATGAGCTTCCCCCAGAGCGCGCCGCACGGCGTGGTGTTCCTGCATGTGACATACGTGCCTGCCCAAGAGA
AGAATTTCACAACCGCCCCTGCCATCTGCCACGACGGCAAGGCCCACTTCCCAAGAGAGGGCGTTTTCGT
TTCCAATGGCACACACTGGTTCGTGACACAAAGAAACTTCTACGAACCCCAGATTATCACCACCGACAAC
ACCTTCGTGAGTGGCAATTGTGACGTGGTCATCGGAATCGTGAACAACACAGTGTACGACCCTCTGCAAC
CTGAGCTGGACTCTTTTAAGGAAGAGCTGGACAAGTACTTTAAAAACCACACCAGCCCCGATGTGGACCT
GGGCGACATCAGTGGCATTAACGCCAGCGTGGTGAACATCCAAAAGGAAATCGACAGACTGAACGAGGTG
GCCAAGAACCTGAACGAGTCCCTGATCGACCTGCAGGAGCTCGGCAAATACGAGCAGGGATCTGGATACA
TCCCCGAGGCCCCCAGAGATGGCCAGGCCTACGTGCGGAAGGACGGCGAGTGGGTACTGCTGAGCACATT
CCTGGGCAGATCCGGAGGAGGCCTGGTGCCACAGCAGAGCGGAGGCCTGAACGACATCTTCGAGGCCCAG
AAGATCGAGTGGCACGAGGGCTGATGAGGATCCAGATCTGCTGTGCCTTCTAGTTGCCAGCCATCTGTTG
TTTGCCCCTCCCCCGTGCCTTCCTTGACCCTGGAAGGTGCCACTCCCACTGTCCTTTCCTAATAAAATGA
GGAAATTGCATCGCATTGTCTGAGTAGGTGTCATTCTATTCTGGGGGGTGGGGTGGGGCAGGACAGCAAG
GGGGAGGATTGGGAAGACAATAGCAGGCATGCTGGGGATGCGGTGGGCTCTATGGGTACCCAGGTGCTGA
AGAATTGACCCGGTTCCTCCTGGGCCAGAAAGAAGCAGGCACATCCCCTTCTCTGTGACACACCCTGTCC
ACGCCCCTGGTTCTTAGTTCCAGCCCCACTCATAGGACACTCATAGCTCAGGAGGGCTCCGCCTTCAATC
CCACCCGCTAAAGTACTTGGAGCGGTCTCTCCCTCCCTCATCAGCCCACCAAACCAAACCTAGCCTCCAA
GAGTGGGAAGAAATTAAAGCAAGATAGGCTATTAAGTGCAGAGGGAGAGAAAATGCCTCCAACATGTGAG
GAAGTAATGAGAGAAATCATAGAATTTTAAGGCCATGATTTAAGGCCATCATGGCCTTAATCTTCCGCTT
CCTCGCTCACTGACTCGCTGCGCTCGGTCGTTCGGCTGCGGCGAGCGGTATCAGCTCACTCAAAGGCGGT
AATACGGTTATCCACAGAATCAGGGGATAACGCAGGAAAGAACATGTGAGCAAAAGGCCAGCAAAAGGCC
AGGAACCGTAAAAAGGCCGCGTTGCTGGCGTTTTTCCATAGGCTCCGCCCCCCTGACGAGCATCACAAAA
ATCGACGCTCAAGTCAGAGGTGGCGAAACCCGACAGGACTATAAAGATACCAGGCGTTTCCCCCTGGAAG
CTCCCTCGTGCGCTCTCCTGTTCCGACCCTGCCGCTTACCGGATACCTGTCCGCCTTTCTCCCTTCGGGA
AGCGTGGCGCTTTCTCATAGCTCACGCTGTAGGTATCTCAGTTCGGTGTAGGTCGTTCGCTCCAAGCTGG
GCTGTGTGCACGAACCCCCCGTTCAGCCCGACCGCTGCGCCTTATCCGGTAACTATCGTCTTGAGTCCAA
CCCGGTAAGACACGACTTATCGCCACTGGCAGCAGCCACTGGTAACAGGATTAGCAGAGCGAGGTATGTA
GGCGGTGCTACAGAGTTCTTGAAGTGGTGGCCTAACTACGGCTACACTAGAAGAACAGTATTTGGTATCT
GCGCTCTGCTGAAGCCAGTTACCTTCGGAAAAAGAGTTGGTAGCTCTTGATCCGGCAAACAAACCACCGC
TGGTAGCGGTGGTTTTTTTGTTTGCAAGCAGCAGATTACGCGCAGAAAAAAAGGATCTCAAGAAGATCCT
TTGATCTTTTCTACGGGGTCTGACGCTCAGTGGAACGAAAACTCACGTTAAGGGATTTTGGTCATGAGAT
TATCAAAAAGGATCTTCACCTAGATCCTTTTAAATTAAAAATGAAGTTTTAAATCAATCTAAAGTATATA
TGAGTAAACTTGGTCTGACAGTTACCAATGCTTAATCAGTGAGGCACCTATCTCAGCGATCTGTCTATTT
CGTTCATCCATAGTTGCCTGACTCGGGGGGGGGGGGCGCTGAGGTCTGCCTCGTGAAGAAGGTGTTGCTG
ACTCATACCAGGCCTGAATCGCCCCATCATCCAGCCAGAAAGTGAGGGAGCCACGGTTGATGAGAGCTTT
GTTGTAGGTGGACCAGTTGGTGATTTTGAACTTTTGCTTTGCCACGGAACGGTCTGCGTTGTCGGGAAGA
TGCGTGATCTGATCCTTCAACTCAGCAAAAGTTCGATTTATTCAACAAAGCCGCCGTCCCGTCAAGTCAG
CGTAATGCTCTGCCAGTGTTACAACCAATTAACCAATTCTGATTAGAAAAACTCATCGAGCATCAAATGA
AACTGCAATTTATTCATATCAGGATTATCAATACCATATTTTTGAAAAAGCCGTTTCTGTAATGAAGGAG
AAAACTCACCGAGGCAGTTCCATAGGATGGCAAGATCCTGGTATCGGTCTGCGATTCCGACTCGTCCAAC
ATCAATACAACCTATTAATTTCCCCTCGTCAAAAATAAGGTTATCAAGTGAGAAATCACCATGAGTGACG
ACTGAATCCGGTGAGAATGGCAAAAGCTTATGCATTTCTTTCCAGACTTGTTCAACAGGCCAGCCATTAC
GCTCGTCATCAAAATCACTCGCATCAACCAAACCGTTATTCATTCGTGATTGCGCCTGAGCGAGACGAAA
TACGCGATCGCTGTTAAAAGGACAATTACAAACAGGAATCGAATGCAACCGGCGCAGGAACACTGCCAGC
GCATCAACAATATTTTCACCTGAATCAGGATATTCTTCTAATACCTGGAATGCTGTTTTCCCGGGGATCG
CAGTGGTGAGTAACCATGCATCATCAGGAGTACGGATAAAATGCTTGATGGTCGGAAGAGGCATAAATTC
CGTCAGCCAGTTTAGTCTGACCATCTCATCTGTAACATCATTGGCAACGCTACCTTTGCCATGTTTCAGA
AACAACTCTGGCGCATCGGGCTTCCCATACAATCGATAGATTGTCGCACCTGATTGCCCGACATTATCGC
GAGCCCATTTATACCCATATAAATCAGCATCCATGTTGGAATTTAATCGCGGCCTCGAGCAAGACGTTTC
CCGTTGAATATGGCTCATAACACCCCTTGTATTACTGTTTATGTAAGCAGACAGTTTTATTGTTCATGAT
GATATATTTTTATCTTGTGCAATGTAACATCAGAGATTTTGAGACACAACGTGGCTTTCCCCCCCCCCCC
ATTATTGAAGCATTTATCAGGGTTATTGTCTCATGAGCGGATACATATTTGAATGTATTTAGAAAAATAA
ACAAATAGGGGTTCCGCGCACATTTCCCCGAAAAGTGCCACCTGACGTCTAAGAAACCATTATTATCATG
ACATTAACCTATAAAAATAGGCGTATCACGAGGCCCTTTCGTC
